>Addgene plasmid #165070 | p23-NES-LwaCas13a-msfGFP-NES-Flag | addgene full sequence | sequence record 332219 | Addgene NGS Result
TGGAAGGGCTAATTCACTCCCAAAGAAGACAAGATATCCTTGATCTGTGGATCTACCACACACAAGGCTA
CTTCCCTGATTAGCAGAACTACACACCAGGGCCAGGGGTCAGATATCCACTGACCTTTGGATGGTGCTAC
AAGCTAGTACCAGTTGAGCCAGATAAGGTAGAAGAGGCCAATAAAGGAGAGAACACCAGCTTGTTACACC
CTGTGAGCCTGCATGGGATGGATGACCCGGAGAGAGAAGTGTTAGAGTGGAGGTTTGACAGCCGCCTAGC
ATTTCATCACGTGGCCCGAGAGCTGCATCCGGAGTACTTCAAGAACTGCTGATATCGAGCTTGCTACAAG
GGACTTTCCGCTGGGGACTTTCCAGGGAGGCGTGGCCTGGGCGGGACTGGGGAGTGGCGAGCCCTCAGAT
CCTGCATATAAGCAGCTGCTTTTTGCCTGTACTGGGTCTCTCTGGTTAGACCAGATCTGAGCCTGGGAGC
TCTCTGGCTAACTAGGGAACCCACTGCTTAAGCCTCAATAAAGCTTGCCTTGAGTGCTTCAAGTAGTGTG
TGCCCGTCTGTTGTGTGACTCTGGTAACTAGAGATCCCTCAGACCCTTTTAGTCAGTGTGGAAAATCTCT
AGCAGTGGCGCCCGAACAGGGACTTGAAAGCGAAAGGGAAACCAGAGGAGCTCTCTCGACGCAGGACTCG
GCTTGCTGAAGCGCGCACGGCAAGAGGCGAGGGGCGGCGACTGGTGAGTACGCCAAAAATTTTGACTAGC
GGAGGCTAGAAGGAGAGAGATGGGTGCGAGAGCGTCAGTATTAAGCGGGGGAGAATTAGATCGCGATGGG
AAAAAATTCGGTTAAGGCCAGGGGGAAAGAAAAAATATAAATTAAAACATATAGTATGGGCAAGCAGGGA
GCTAGAACGATTCGCAGTTAATCCTGGCCTGTTAGAAACATCAGAAGGCTGTAGACAAATACTGGGACAG
CTACAACCATCCCTTCAGACAGGATCAGAAGAACTTAGATCATTATATAATACAGTAGCAACCCTCTATT
GTGTGCATCAAAGGATAGAGATAAAAGACACCAAGGAAGCTTTAGACAAGATAGAGGAAGAGCAAAACAA
AAGTAAGACCACCGCACAGCAAGCGGCCGGCCGCTGATCTTCAGACCTGGAGGAGGAGATATGAGGGACA
ATTGGAGAAGTGAATTATATAAATATAAAGTAGTAAAAATTGAACCATTAGGAGTAGCACCCACCAAGGC
AAAGAGAAGAGTGGTGCAGAGAGAAAAAAGAGCAGTGGGAATAGGAGCTTTGTTCCTTGGGTTCTTGGGA
GCAGCAGGAAGCACTATGGGCGCAGCGTCAATGACGCTGACGGTACAGGCCAGACAATTATTGTCTGGTA
TAGTGCAGCAGCAGAACAATTTGCTGAGGGCTATTGAGGCGCAACAGCATCTGTTGCAACTCACAGTCTG
GGGCATCAAGCAGCTCCAGGCAAGAATCCTGGCTGTGGAAAGATACCTAAAGGATCAACAGCTCCTGGGG
ATTTGGGGTTGCTCTGGAAAACTCATTTGCACCACTGCTGTGCCTTGGAATGCTAGTTGGAGTAATAAAT
CTCTGGAACAGATTTGGAATCACACGACCTGGATGGAGTGGGACAGAGAAATTAACAATTACACAAGCTT
AATACACTCCTTAATTGAAGAATCGCAAAACCAGCAAGAAAAGAATGAACAAGAATTATTGGAATTAGAT
AAATGGGCAAGTTTGTGGAATTGGTTTAACATAACAAATTGGCTGTGGTATATAAAATTATTCATAATGA
TAGTAGGAGGCTTGGTAGGTTTAAGAATAGTTTTTGCTGTACTTTCTATAGTGAATAGAGTTAGGCAGGG
ATATTCACCATTATCGTTTCAGACCCACCTCCCAACCCCGAGGGGACCCGACAGGCCCGAAGGAATAGAA
GAAGAAGGTGGAGAGAGAGACAGAGACAGATCCATTCGATTAGTGAACGGATCTCGACGGTATCGCCGAA
TTCACAAATGGCAGTATTCATCCACAATTTTAAAAGAAAAGGGGGGATTGGGGGGTACAGTGCAGGGGAA
AGAATAGTAGACATAATAGCAACAGACATACAAACTAAAGAATTACAAAAACAAATTACAAAAATTCAAA
ATTTTCGGGTTTATTACAGGGACAGCAGAGATCCAGTTTGGACTAGTCGTGAGGCTCCGGTGCCCGTCAG
TGGGCAGAGCGCACATCGCCCACAGTCCCCGAGAAGTTGGGGGGAGGGGTCGGCAATTGAACCGGTGCCT
AGAGAAGGTGGCGCGGGGTAAACTGGGAAAGTGATGTCGTGTACTGGCTCCGCCTTTTTCCCGAGGGTGG
GGGAGAACCGTATATAAGTGCAGTAGTCGCCGTGAACGTTCTTTTTCGCAACGGGTTTGCCGCCAGAACA
CAGGTAAGTGCCGTGTGTGGTTCCCGCGGGCCTGGCCTCTTTACGGGTTATGGCCCTTGCGTGCCTTGAA
TTACTTCCACCTGGCTGCAGTACGTGATTCTTGATCCCGAGCTTCGGGTTGGAAGTGGGTGGGAGAGTTC
GAGGCCTTGCGCTTAAGGAGCCCCTTCGCCTCGTGCTTGAGTTGAGGCCTGGCCTGGGCGCTGGGGCCGC
CGCGTGCGAATCTGGTGGCACCTTCGCGCCTGTCTCGCTGCTTTCGATAAGTCTCTAGCCATTTAAAATT
TTTGATGACCTGCTGCGACGCTTTTTTTCTGGCAAGATAGTCTTGTAAATGCGGGCCAAGATCTGCACAC
TGGTATTTCGGTTTTTGGGGCCGCGGGCGGCGACGGGGCCCGTGCGTCCCAGCGCACATGTTCGGCGAGG
CGGGGCCTGCGAGCGCGGCCACCGAGAATCGGACGGGGGTAGTCTCAAGCTGGCCGGCCTGCTCTGGTGC
CTGGCCTCGCGCCGCCGTGTATCGCCCCGCCCTGGGCGGCAAGGCTGGCCCGGTCGGCACCAGTTGCGTG
AGCGGAAAGATGGCCGCTTCCCGGCCCTGCTGCAGGGAGCTCAAAATGGAGGACGCGGCGCTCGGGAGAG
CGGGCGGGTGAGTCACCCACACAAAGGAAAAGGGCCTTTCCGTCCTCAGCCGTCGCTTCATGTGACTCCA
CGGAGTACCGGGCGCCGTCCAGGCACCTCGATTAGTTCTCGAGCTTTTGGAGTACGTCGTCTTTAGGTTG
GGGGGAGGGGTTTTATGCGATGGAGTTTCCCCACACTGAGTGGGTGGAGACTGAAGTTAGGCCAGCTTGG
CACTTGATGTAATTCTCCTTGGAATTTGCCCTTTTTGAGTTTGGATCTTGGTTCATTCTCAAGCCTCAGA
CAGTGGTTCAAAGTTTTTTTCTTCCATTTCAGGTGTCGTGAAGCGGCCATGCTGTACCCTGAGCGGCTGC
GGCGGATCCTGACCGCTAGCAAAGTGACCAAGGTCGACGGCATCAGCCACAAGAAGTACATCGAAGAGGG
CAAGCTCGTGAAGTCCACCAGCGAGGAAAACCGGACCAGCGAGAGACTGAGCGAGCTGCTGAGCATCCGG
CTGGACATCTACATCAAGAACCCCGACAACGCCTCCGAGGAAGAGAACCGGATCAGAAGAGAGAACCTGA
AGAAGTTCTTTAGCAACAAGGTGCTGCACCTGAAGGACAGCGTGCTGTATCTGAAGAACCGGAAAGAAAA
GAACGCCGTGCAGGACAAGAACTATAGCGAAGAGGACATCAGCGAGTACGACCTGAAAAACAAGAACAGC
TTCTCCGTGCTGAAGAAGATCCTGCTGAACGAGGACGTGAACTCTGAGGAACTGGAAATCTTTCGGAAGG
ACGTGGAAGCCAAGCTGAACAAGATCAACAGCCTGAAGTACAGCTTCGAAGAGAACAAGGCCAACTACCA
GAAGATCAACGAGAACAACGTGGAAAAAGTGGGCGGCAAGAGCAAGCGGAACATCATCTACGACTACTAC
AGAGAGAGCGCCAAGCGCAACGACTACATCAACAACGTGCAGGAAGCCTTCGACAAGCTGTATAAGAAAG
AGGATATCGAGAAACTGTTTTTCCTGATCGAGAACAGCAAGAAGCACGAGAAGTACAAGATCCGCGAGTA
CTATCACAAGATCATCGGCCGGAAGAACGACAAAGAGAACTTCGCCAAGATTATCTACGAAGAGATCCAG
AACGTGAACAACATCAAAGAGCTGATTGAGAAGATCCCCGACATGTCTGAGCTGAAGAAAAGCCAGGTGT
TCTACAAGTACTACCTGGACAAAGAGGAACTGAACGACAAGAATATTAAGTACGCCTTCTGCCACTTCGT
GGAAATCGAGATGTCCCAGCTGCTGAAAAACTACGTGTACAAGCGGCTGAGCAACATCAGCAACGATAAG
ATCAAGCGGATCTTCGAGTACCAGAATCTGAAAAAGCTGATCGAAAACAAACTGCTGAACAAGCTGGACA
CCTACGTGCGGAACTGCGGCAAGTACAACTACTATCTGCAAGTGGGCGAGATCGCCACCTCCGACTTTAT
CGCCCGGAACCGGCAGAACGAGGCCTTCCTGAGAAACATCATCGGCGTGTCCAGCGTGGCCTACTTCAGC
CTGAGGAACATCCTGGAAACCGAGAACGAGAACGATATCACCGGCCGGATGCGGGGCAAGACCGTGAAGA
ACAACAAGGGCGAAGAGAAATACGTGTCCGGCGAGGTGGACAAGATCTACAATGAGAACAAGCAGAACGA
AGTGAAAGAAAATCTGAAGATGTTCTACAGCTACGACTTCAACATGGACAACAAGAACGAGATCGAGGAC
TTCTTCGCCAACATCGACGAGGCCATCAGCAGCATCAGACACGGCATCGTGCACTTCAACCTGGAACTGG
AAGGCAAGGACATCTTCGCCTTCAAGAATATCGCCCCCAGCGAGATCTCCAAGAAGATGTTTCAGAACGA
AATCAACGAAAAGAAGCTGAAGCTGAAAATCTTCAAGCAGCTGAACAGCGCCAACGTGTTCAACTACTAC
GAGAAGGATGTGATCATCAAGTACCTGAAGAATACCAAGTTCAACTTCGTGAACAAAAACATCCCCTTCG
TGCCCAGCTTCACCAAGCTGTACAACAAGATTGAGGACCTGCGGAATACCCTGAAGTTTTTTTGGAGCGT
GCCCAAGGACAAAGAAGAGAAGGACGCCCAGATCTACCTGCTGAAGAATATCTACTACGGCGAGTTCCTG
AACAAGTTCGTGAAAAACTCCAAGGTGTTCTTTAAGATCACCAATGAAGTGATCAAGATTAACAAGCAGC
GGAACCAGAAAACCGGCCACTACAAGTATCAGAAGTTCGAGAACATCGAGAAAACCGTGCCCGTGGAATA
CCTGGCCATCATCCAGAGCAGAGAGATGATCAACAACCAGGACAAAGAGGAAAAGAATACCTACATCGAC
TTTATTCAGCAGATTTTCCTGAAGGGCTTCATCGACTACCTGAACAAGAACAATCTGAAGTATATCGAGA
GCAACAACAACAATGACAACAACGACATCTTCTCCAAGATCAAGATCAAAAAGGATAACAAAGAGAAGTA
CGACAAGATCCTGAAGAACTATGAGAAGCACAATCGGAACAAAGAAATCCCTCACGAGATCAATGAGTTC
GTGCGCGAGATCAAGCTGGGGAAGATTCTGAAGTACACCGAGAATCTGAACATGTTTTACCTGATCCTGA
AGCTGCTGAACCACAAAGAGCTGACCAACCTGAAGGGCAGCCTGGAAAAGTACCAGTCCGCCAACAAAGA
AGAAACCTTCAGCGACGAGCTGGAACTGATCAACCTGCTGAACCTGGACAACAACAGAGTGACCGAGGAC
TTCGAGCTGGAAGCCAACGAGATCGGCAAGTTCCTGGACTTCAACGAAAACAAAATCAAGGACCGGAAAG
AGCTGAAAAAGTTCGACACCAACAAGATCTATTTCGACGGCGAGAACATCATCAAGCACCGGGCCTTCTA
CAATATCAAGAAATACGGCATGCTGAATCTGCTGGAAAAGATCGCCGATAAGGCCAAGTATAAGATCAGC
CTGAAAGAACTGAAAGAGTACAGCAACAAGAAGAATGAGATTGAAAAGAACTACACCATGCAGCAGAACC
TGCACCGGAAGTACGCCAGACCCAAGAAGGACGAAAAGTTCAACGACGAGGACTACAAAGAGTATGAGAA
GGCCATCGGCAACATCCAGAAGTACACCCACCTGAAGAACAAGGTGGAATTCAATGAGCTGAACCTGCTG
CAGGGCCTGCTGCTGAAGATCCTGCACCGGCTCGTGGGCTACACCAGCATCTGGGAGCGGGACCTGAGAT
TCCGGCTGAAGGGCGAGTTTCCCGAGAACCACTACATCGAGGAAATTTTCAATTTCGACAACTCCAAGAA
TGTGAAGTACAAAAGCGGCCAGATCGTGGAAAAGTATATCAACTTCTACAAAGAACTGTACAAGGACAAT
GTGGAAAAGCGGAGCATCTACTCCGACAAGAAAGTGAAGAAACTGAAGCAGGAAAAAAAGGACCTGTACA
TCCGGAACTACATTGCCCACTTCAACTACATCCCCCACGCCGAGATTAGCCTGCTGGAAGTGCTGGAAAA
CCTGCGGAAGCTGCTGTCCTACGACCGGAAGCTGAAGAACGCCATCATGAAGTCCATCGTGGACATTCTG
AAAGAATACGGCTTCGTGGCCACCTTCAAGATCGGCGCTGACAAGAAGATCGAAATCCAGACCCTGGAAT
CAGAGAAGATCGTGCACCTGAAGAATCTGAAGAAAAAGAAACTGATGACCGACCGGAACAGCGAGGAACT
GTGCGAACTCGTGAAAGTCATGTTCGAGTACAAGGCCCTGGAGAGTCTAGAGGTGAGCAAGGGCGAGGAG
CTGTTCACCGGGGTGGTGCCCATCCTGGTCGAGCTGGACGGCGACGTAAACGGCCACAAGTTCAGCGTGC
GCGGCGAGGGCGAGGGCGATGCCACCAACGGCAAGCTGACCCTGAAGTTCATCTGCACCACCGGCAAGCT
GCCCGTGCCCTGGCCCACCCTCGTGACCACCCTGACCTACGGCGTGCAGTGCTTCAGCCGCTACCCCGAC
CACATGAAGCGCCACGACTTCTTCAAGTCCGCCATGCCCGAAGGCTACGTCCAGGAGCGCACCATCAGCT
TCAAGGACGACGGCACCTACAAGACCCGCGCCGAGGTGAAGTTCGAGGGCGACACCCTGGTGAACCGCAT
CGAGCTGAAGGGCATCGACTTCAAGGAGGACGGCAACATCCTGGGGCACAAGCTGGAGTACAACTTCAAC
AGCCACAACGTCTATATCACCGCCGACAAGCAGAAGAACGGCATCAAGGCCAACTTCAAGATCCGCCACA
ACGTGGAGGACGGCAGCGTGCAGCTCGCCGACCACTACCAGCAGAACACCCCCATCGGCGACGGCCCCGT
GCTGCTGCCCGACAACCACTACCTGAGCACCCAGTCCAAGCTGAGCAAAGACCCCAACGAGAAGCGCGAT
CACATGGTCCTGCTGGAGTTCGTGACCGCCGCCGGGATCACTCACGGCATGGACGAGCTGTACAAGTACC
TTCAACTGCCTCCACTTGAAAGACTGACACTGCTAGAGCAACGCGTGCAGCTAAGCGACTACAAAGACCA
TGACGGTGATTATAAAGATCATGACATCGATTACAAGGATGACGATGACAAGTAAGGATCCCTCCCCCCC
CCCTAACGTTACTGGCCGAAGCCGCTTGGAATAAGGCCGGTGTGCGTTTGTCTATATGTTATTTTCCACC
ATATTGCCGTCTTTTGGCAATGTGAGGGCCCGGAAACCTGGCCCTGTCTTCTTGACGAGCATTCCTAGGG
GTCTTTCCCCTCTCGCCAAAGGAATGCAAGGTCTGTTGAATGTCGTGAAGGAAGCAGTTCCTCTGGAAGC
TTCTTGAAGACAAACAACGTCTGTAGCGACCCTTTGCAGGCAGCGGAACCCCCCACCTGGCGACAGGTGC
CTCTGCGGCCAAAAGCCACGTGTATAAGATACACCTGCAAAGGCGGCACAACCCCAGTGCCACGTTGTGA
GTTGGATAGTTGTGGAAAGAGTCAAATGGCTCTCCTCAAGCGTATTCAACAAGGGGCTGAAGGATGCCCA
GAAGGTACCCCATTGTATGGGATCTGATCTGGGGCCTCGGTGCACATGCTTTACATGTGTTTAGTCGAGG
TTAAAAAAACGTCTAGGCCCCCCGAACCACGGGGACGTGGTTTTCCTTTGAAAAACACGATGATAAGGAT
CCACCGGAGCTTACCATGACCGAGTACAAGCCCACGGTGCGCCTCGCCACCCGCGACGACGTCCCCAGGG
CCGTACGCACCCTCGCCGCCGCGTTCGCCGACTACCCCGCCACGCGCCACACCGTCGATCCGGACCGCCA
CATCGAGCGGGTCACCGAGCTGCAAGAACTCTTCCTCACGCGCGTCGGGCTCGACATCGGCAAGGTGTGG
GTCGCGGACGACGGCGCCGCGGTGGCGGTCTGGACCACGCCGGAGAGCGTCGAAGCGGGGGCGGTGTTCG
CCGAGATCGGCCCGCGCATGGCCGAGTTGAGCGGTTCCCGGCTGGCCGCGCAGCAACAGATGGAAGGCCT
CCTGGCGCCGCACCGGCCCAAGGAGCCCGCGTGGTTCCTGGCCACCGTCGGCGTCTCGCCCGACCACCAG
GGCAAGGGTCTGGGCAGCGCCGTCGTGCTCCCCGGAGTGGAGGCGGCCGAGCGCGCCGGGGTGCCCGCCT
TCCTGGAGACCTCCGCGCCCCGCAACCTCCCCTTCTACGAGCGGCTCGGCTTCACCGTCACCGCCGACGT
CGAGGTGCCCGAAGGACCGCGCACCTGGTGCATGACCCGCAAGCCCGGTGCCTGACGCCCATCGATAGAT
CCTAATCAACCTCTGGATTACAAAATTTGTGAAAGATTGACTGGTATTCTTAACTATGTTGCTCCTTTTA
CGCTATGTGGATACGCTGCTTTAATGCCTTTGTATCATGCTATTGCTTCCCGTATGGCTTTCATTTTCTC
CTCCTTGTATAAATCCTGGTTGCTGTCTCTTTATGAGGAGTTGTGGCCCGTTGTCAGGCAACGTGGCGTG
GTGTGCACTGTGTTTGCTGACGCAACCCCCACTGGTTGGGGCATTGCCACCACCTGTCAGCTCCTTTCCG
GGACTTTCGCTTTCCCCCTCCCTATTGCCACGGCGGAACTCATCGCCGCCTGCCTTGCCCGCTGCTGGAC
AGGGGCTCGGCTGTTGGGCACTGACAATTCCGTGGTGTTGTCGGGGAAATCATCGTCCTTTCCTTGGCTG
CTCGCCTGTGTTGCCACCTGGATTCTGCGCGGGACGTCCTTCTGCTACGTCCCTTCGGCCCTCAATCCAG
CGGACCTTCCTTCCCGCGGCCTGCTGCCGGCTCTGCGGCCTCTTCCGCGTCTTCGCCTTCGCCCTCAGAC
GAGTCGGATCTCCCTTTGGGCCGCCTCCCCGCCTGAGATCCTTTAAGACCAATGACTTACAAGGCAGCTG
TAGATCTTAGCCACTTTTTAAAAGAAAAGGGGGGACTGGAAGGGCTAATTCACTCCCAACGAAGACAAGA
TCTGCTTTTTGCTTGTACTGGGTCTCTCTGGTTAGACCAGATCTGAGCCTGGGAGCTCTCTGGCTAACTA
GGGAACCCACTGCTTAAGCCTCAATAAAGCTTGCCTTGAGTGCTTCAAGTAGTGTGTGCCCGTCTGTTGT
GTGACTCTGGTAACTAGAGATCCCTCAGACCCTTTTAGTCAGTGTGGAAAATCTCTAGCAGTAGTAGTTC
ATGTCATCTTATTATTCAGTATTTATAACTTGCAAAGAAATGAATATCAGAGAGTGAGAGGCCCGGGTTA
ATTAAGGAAAGGGCTAGATCATTCTTGAAGACGAAAGGGCCTCGTGATACGCCTATTTTTATAGGTTAAT
GTCATGATAATAATGGTTTCTTAGACGTCAGGTGGCACTTTTCGGGGAAATGTGCGCGGAACCCCTATTT
GTTTATTTTTCTAAATACATTCAAATATGTATCCGCTCATGAGACAATAACCCTGATAAATGCTTCAATA
ATATTGAAAAAGGAAGAGTATGAGTATTCAACATTTCCGTGTCGCCCTTATTCCCTTTTTTGCGGCATTT
TGCCTTCCTGTTTTTGCTCACCCAGAAACGCTGGTGAAAGTAAAAGATGCTGAAGATCAGTTGGGTGCAC
GAGTGGGTTACATCGAACTGGATCTCAACAGCGGTAAGATCCTTGAGAGTTTTCGCCCCGAAGAACGTTT
TCCAATGATGAGCACTTTTAAAGTTCTGCTATGTGGCGCGGTATTATCCCGTGTTGACGCCGGGCAAGAG
CAACTCGGTCGCCGCATACACTATTCTCAGAATGACTTGGTTGAGTACTCACCAGTCACAGAAAAGCATC
TTACGGATGGCATGACAGTAAGAGAATTATGCAGTGCTGCCATAACCATGAGTGATAACACTGCGGCCAA
CTTACTTCTGACAACGATCGGAGGACCGAAGGAGCTAACCGCTTTTTTGCACAACATGGGGGATCATGTA
ACTCGCCTTGATCGTTGGGAACCGGAGCTGAATGAAGCCATACCAAACGACGAGCGTGACACCACGATGC
CTGTAGCAATGGCAACAACGTTGCGCAAACTATTAACTGGCGAACTACTTACTCTAGCTTCCCGGCAACA
ATTAATAGACTGGATGGAGGCGGATAAAGTTGCAGGACCACTTCTGCGCTCGGCCCTTCCGGCTGGCTGG
TTTATTGCTGATAAATCTGGAGCCGGTGAGCGTGGGTCTCGCGGTATCATTGCAGCACTGGGGCCAGATG
GTAAGCCCTCCCGTATCGTAGTTATCTACACGACGGGGAGTCAGGCAACTATGGATGAACGAAATAGACA
GATCGCTGAGATAGGTGCCTCACTGATTAAGCATTGGTAACTGTCAGACCAAGTTTACTCATATATACTT
TAGATTGATTTAAAACTTCATTTTTAATTTAAAAGGATCTAGGTGAAGATCCTTTTTGATAATCTCATGA
CCAAAATCCCTTAACGTGAGTTTTCGTTCCACTGAGCGTCAGACCCCGTAGAAAAGATCAAAGGATCTTC
TTGAGATCCTTTTTTTCTGCGCGTAATCTGCTGCTTGCAAACAAAAAAACCACCGCTACCAGCGGTGGTT
TGTTTGCCGGATCAAGAGCTACCAACTCTTTTTCCGAAGGTAACTGGCTTCAGCAGAGCGCAGATACCAA
ATACTGTTCTTCTAGTGTAGCCGTAGTTAGGCCACCACTTCAAGAACTCTGTAGCACCGCCTACATACCT
CGCTCTGCTAATCCTGTTACCAGTGGCTGCTGCCAGTGGCGATAAGTCGTGTCTTACCGGGTTGGACTCA
AGACGATAGTTACCGGATAAGGCGCAGCGGTCGGGCTGAACGGGGGGTTCGTGCACACAGCCCAGCTTGG
AGCGAACGACCTACACCGAACTGAGATACCTACAGCGTGAGCTATGAGAAAGCGCCACGCTTCCCGAAGG
GAGAAAGGCGGACAGGTATCCGGTAAGCGGCAGGGTCGGAACAGGAGAGCGCACGAGGGAGCTTCCAGGG
GGAAACGCCTGGTATCTTTATAGTCCTGTCGGGTTTCGCCACCTCTGACTTGAGCGTCGATTTTTGTGAT
GCTCGTCAGGGGGGCGGAGCCTATGGAAAAACGCCAGCAACGCGGCCTTTTTACGGTTCCTGGCCTTTTG
CTGGCCTTTTGCTCACATGTTCTTTCCTGCGTTATCCCCTGATTCTGTGGATAACCGTATTACCGCCTTT
GAGTGAGCTGATACCGCTCGCCGCAGCCGAACGACCGAGCGCAGCGAGTCAGTGAGCGAGGAAGCGGAAG
AGCGCCCAATACGCAAACCGCCTCTCCCCGCGCGTTGGCCGATTCATTAATGCAGCAAGCTCATGGCTGA
CTAATTTTTTTTATTTATGCAGAGGCCGAGGCCGCCTCGGCCTCTGAGCTATTCCAGAAGTAGTGAGGAG
GCTTTTTTGGAGGCCTAGGCTTTTGCAAAAAGCTCCCCGTGGCACGACAGGTTTCCCGACTGGAAAGCGG
GCAGTGAGCGCAACGCAATTAATGTGAGTTAGCTCACTCATTAGGCACCCCAGGCTTTACACTTTATGCT
TCCGGCTCGTATGTTGTGTGGAATTGTGAGCGGATAACAATTTCACACAGGAAACAGCTATGACATGATT
ACGAATTTCACAAATAAAGCATTTTTTTCACTGCATTCTAGTTGTGGTTTGTCCAAACTCATCAATGTAT
CTTATCATGTCTGGATCAACTGGATAACTCAAGCTAACCAAAATCATCCCAAACTTCCCACCCCATACCC
TATTACCACTGCCAATTACCTGTGGTTTCATTTACTCTAAACCTGTGATTCCTCTGAATTATTTTCATTT
TAAAGAAATTGTATTTGTTAAATATGTACTACAAACTTAGTAGT
Features (pLannotate 1.2.2; 26 found; start..end, strand, type, name):
    377..634     +  LTR            5' LTR (truncated): truncated 5' long terminal repeat (LTR) from HIV-1
    681..806     +  misc_feature   HIV-1 Ψ: packaging signal of human immunodeficiency virus type 1
    790..1128    +  CDS            HIV-1 gag (fragment): gag protein from human immunodeficiency virus 1; gag
   1303..1536    +  misc_feature   RRE: The Rev response element (RRE) of HIV-1 allows for Rev-dependent mRNA export from the nucleus to the cytoplasm.
   1913..2013    +  CDS            Rev (fragment): human immunodeficiency virus 1 (HIV-1) Rev protein; rev; enhances nuclear export of unspliced and incompletely spliced viral mRNAs
   2058..2175    +  misc_feature   cPPT/CTS: central polypurine tract and central termination sequence of HIV-1
   2223..3401    +  promoter       EF-1α promoter: strong constitutive promoter for human elongation factor EF-1α
   3451..6902    +  CDS            LwCas13a (fragment): Leptotrichia wadei CRISPR-Cas effector that acts as an RNA-guided RNAse (Abudayyeh et al., 2017) previously called C2c2
   6912..7628    +  CDS            superfolder GFP: GFP variant that folds robustly even when fused to poorly folded proteins (Pédelacq et al., 2006) mammalian codon-optimized
   7687..7752    +  CDS            3xFLAG: three tandem FLAG® epitope tags, followed by an enterokinase cleavage site
   7864..8326    +  misc_feature   IRES: internal ribosome entry site (IRES) of the encephalomyocarditis virus (EMCV)
   8346..8945    +  CDS            PuroR: puromycin N-acetyltransferase; pac from Streptomyces alboniger; confers resistance to puromycin
   8964..9552    +  misc_feature   WPRE: woodchuck hepatitis virus posttranscriptional regulatory element
   9560..9625    +  CDS            nef (fragment): NEF_HV1Z2 - Experimental evidence at protein level: Swiss-Prot protein existence level 1. Extracellular Nef protein targets CD4(+) T-lymphocytes for apoptosis by interacting with CXCR4 surface receptors. From Human immunodeficiency virus type 1 group M subtype D (isolate Z2/CDC-Z34) (HIV-1).
   9627..9860    +  LTR            3' LTR (ΔU3): self-inactivating 3' long terminal repeat (LTR) from HIV-1
  10065..10169   +  promoter       AmpR promoter: bla
  10170..11030   +  CDS            AmpR: β-lactamase; bla; confers resistance to ampicillin, carbenicillin, and related antibiotics
  11201..11789   +  rep_origin     ori: high-copy-number ColE1/pMB1/pBR322/pUC origin of replication
  11972..12026   +  CDS            lacI (fragment): lac repressor; lacI; The lac repressor binds to the lac operator to inhibit transcription in E. coli. This inhibition can be relieved by adding lactose or isopropyl-β-D-thiogalactopyranoside (IPTG).
  12032..12125   +  rep_origin     SV40 ori (fragment): SV40 origin of replication
  12150..12187   +  CDS            lacI (fragment): lac repressor; lacI; The lac repressor binds to the lac operator to inhibit transcription in E. coli. This inhibition can be relieved by adding lactose or isopropyl-β-D-thiogalactopyranoside (IPTG).
  12200..12221   +  protein_bind   CAP binding site: CAP binding activates transcription in the presence of cAMP. E. coli catabolite activator protein
  12236..12266   +  promoter       lac promoter: promoter for the E. coli lac operon
  12270..12292   +  protein_bind   lac operator (fragment): The lac repressor binds to the lac operator to inhibit transcription in E. coli. This inhibition can be relieved by adding lactose or isopropyl-β-D-thiogalactopyranoside (IPTG). lac repressor encoded by lacI
  12324..12407   +  polyA_signal   SV40 poly(A) signal (fragment): SV40 polyadenylation signal
  12574..329     +  CDS            nef (fragment) (across the origin): NEF_HV1BR - Experimental evidence at protein level: Swiss-Prot protein existence level 1. Extracellular Nef protein targets CD4(+) T-lymphocytes for apoptosis by interacting with CXCR4 surface receptors (PubMed:14990729). From Human immunodeficiency virus type 1 group M subtype B (isolate BRU/LAI) (HIV-1).
