[The description below was written by a language model from this plasmid's Addgene catalogue record and pLannotate feature annotations shown in this document.]
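Description:
p23-NES-LwaCas13a-msfGFP-NES-Flag is a 12,574 nt lentiviral mammalian expression plasmid built on the pHAGE backbone, intended for overexpressing the RNA-guided RNase LwaCas13a from Leptotrichia wadei in human cells. In bacteria it is maintained through a high-copy ColE1/pUC-type origin and selected with ampicillin via the bla gene. The transfer-vector region contains the usual HIV-1-derived elements. A truncated 5' LTR, the Ψ packaging signal with an adjoining gag fragment, the Rev response element and the cPPT/CTS support packaging, nuclear export of the genomic RNA and efficient transduction. A ΔU3 3' LTR makes the integrated provirus self-inactivating. Short annotated nef, Rev, lacI, lac promoter/operator and SV40 fragments appear to be backbone remnants rather than functional parts.

The payload is a single bicistronic cassette driven by the strong constitutive human EF-1α promoter. It encodes LwaCas13a fused in frame to superfolder GFP and followed by a 3xFLAG epitope, so the protein can be followed by fluorescence and detected or immunoprecipitated through the tag. The depositor notes that the fluorophore is sfGFP even though some annotation software mislabels it. The construct name indicates nuclear export signals flanking the fusion, which would keep the enzyme cytoplasmic, but these are not annotated separately in the feature table. Downstream, an EMCV IRES allows translation of puromycin N-acetyltransferase from the same transcript, linking puromycin resistance to Cas13a expression, and a WPRE enhances transcript stability and expression. No guide RNA cassette is annotated, so crRNAs would have to be supplied separately. The associated publication concerns Cas13-based screening for functional circular RNAs.
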