Addgene plasmid #165070: p23-NES-LwaCas13a-msfGFP-NES-Flag
Purpose: overexpression of LwaCas13a in human cells
Depositing lab: Ling-Ling Chen. Depositing organization: CAS Center for Excellence in Molecular Cell Science. Publication: Screening for functional circular RNAs using the CRISPR-Cas13 system. Li S, Li X, Xue W, Zhang L, Yang LZ, Cao SM, Lei YN, Liu CX, Guo SK, Shan L, Wu M, Tao X, Zhang JL, Gao X, Zhang J, Wei J, Li J, Yang L, Chen LL. Nat Methods. 2021 Jan;18(1):51-59. doi: 10.1038/s41592-020-01011-4. Epub 2020 Dec 7. PubMed 33288960.
Backbone
  Vector backbone: pHAGE
  Vector type: Mammalian Expression, Lentiviral
  Selectable markers: Puromycin
Growth in bacteria
  Bacterial resistance: Ampicillin, 100 μg/mL
  Growth temperature: 37°C
  Growth strain: NEB Stable
  Copy number: High Copy
Gene/Insert
  Gene/Insert name: LwaCas13a
  Species: Leptotrichia wadei
  Cloning method: Ligation Independent Cloning
  Sequencing primers: 5′ -
Terms and licenses: Academic/Nonprofit Terms; Industry Terms: Not Available to Industry
Depositor comments: Please note that the fluorophore is sfGFP. Older versions of SnapGene may label this as mCFP.
How to cite: p23-NES-LwaCas13a-msfGFP-NES-Flag was a gift from Ling-Ling Chen (Addgene plasmid # 165070 ; http://n2t.net/addgene:165070 ; RRID:Addgene_165070)
